Addgene plasmid #202668: pLVX-Neo-CMV-MCL1
Purpose: MCL1 overexpression vector with G418 resistance
Depositing lab: Jason Sheltzer. Depositing organization: Yale University. Publication: Oncogene-like addiction to aneuploidy in human cancers. Girish V, Lakhani AA, Thompson SL, Scaduto CM, Brown LM, Hagenson RA, Sausville EL, Mendelson BE, Kandikuppa PK, Lukow DA, Yuan ML, Stevens EC, Lee SN, Schukken KM, Akalu SM, Vasudevan A, Zou C, Salovska B, Li W, Smith JC, Taylor AM, Martienssen RA, Liu Y, Sun R, Sheltzer JM. Science. 2023 Jul 6:eadg4521. doi: 10.1126/science.adg4521. PubMed 37410869.
Backbone
  Vector backbone: pLV-Neo-CMV
  Backbone manufacturer: GeneCopoeia
  Vector type: Mammalian Expression, Lentiviral
  Selectable markers: Neomycin (select with G418)
Growth in bacteria
  Bacterial resistance: Ampicillin, 100 μg/mL
  Growth temperature: 37°C
  Growth strain: NEB Stable
  Copy number: Unknown
Gene/Insert
  Gene/Insert name: MCL1 apoptosis regulator, BCL2 family member
  Species: H. sapiens (human)
  Entrez Gene: MCL1 (a.k.a. BCL2L3, EAT, MCL1-ES, MCL1L, MCL1S, Mcl-1, TM, bcl2-L-3, mcl1/EAT)
  Promoter: CMV
  Cloning method: Unknown
  Sequencing primers: 5′ Unknown
Resource information
  A portion of this plasmid was derived from a plasmid made by: Genecopoeia
Terms and licenses: Academic/Nonprofit Terms; Industry Terms: Not Available to Industry
How to cite: pLVX-Neo-CMV-MCL1 was a gift from Jason Sheltzer (Addgene plasmid # 202668 ; http://n2t.net/addgene:202668 ; RRID:Addgene_202668)
