[The description below was written by a language model from this plasmid's Addgene catalogue record and pLannotate feature annotations shown in this document.]
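Description:
pLVX-Neo-CMV-MCL1 is a lentiviral mammalian expression plasmid for overexpressing human MCL1, the BCL2-family apoptosis regulator, built on a commercial pLV-Neo-CMV backbone. In bacteria it is maintained through a high-copy ColE1/pUC-type origin with ampicillin resistance (AmpR under its own promoter). The backbone also carries an f1 origin, an SV40 origin and poly(A) signal, and leftover cloning-vector elements such as lac promoter/operator, lacZα and lacI fragments, and T3 and T7 promoters.

The viral cassette has a third-generation, self-inactivating layout. An RSV promoter fused to a truncated HIV-1 5' LTR drives genomic RNA production in packaging cells, followed by the Ψ packaging signal with a partial gag sequence and the RRE for Rev-dependent nuclear export. The cassette ends in a ΔU3 3' LTR, which inactivates LTR promoter activity after integration. Within the transfer region, the CMV enhancer and immediate-early promoter drive the MCL1 coding sequence. MCL1 is flanked by attB1 and attB2 sites, consistent with Gateway-style recombination cloning, although the record lists the cloning method as unknown. The annotation does not specify which MCL1 isoform is encoded, and no epitope tags or reporters are annotated. Downstream, a cPPT/CTS element precedes a human PGK promoter driving NeoR, so transduced cells can be selected with G418 independently of MCL1 expression. A U6 promoter is annotated upstream of the CMV enhancer, but no associated small RNA is annotated.

The stated purpose is MCL1 overexpression with G418 selection. The design suits production of lentiviral particles for stable integration in mammalian cells, and the associated publication concerns aneuploidy addiction in human cancers.
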