Features (pLannotate 1.2.2; 30 found; start..end, strand, type, name):
    392..416     -  protein_bind   attB2: mutant version of attB; recombination site for the Gateway® BP reaction BP Clonase™
    491..608     +  misc_feature   cPPT/CTS: central polypurine tract and central termination sequence of HIV-1
    657..1167    +  promoter       hPGK promoter: human phosphoglycerate kinase 1 promoter
   1189..1992    +  CDS            NeoR/KanR: aminoglycoside phosphotransferase from Tn5; aph(3')-II (or nptII); confers resistance to neomycin, kanamycin, and G418 (Geneticin®)
   2049..2129    +  CDS            nef (fragment): NEF_HV1Z2 - Experimental evidence at protein level: Swiss-Prot protein existence level 1. Extracellular Nef protein targets CD4(+) T-lymphocytes for apoptosis by interacting with CXCR4 surface receptors. From Human immunodeficiency virus type 1 group M subtype D (isolate Z2/CDC-Z34) (HIV-1).
   2131..2364    +  LTR            3' LTR (ΔU3): self-inactivating 3' long terminal repeat (LTR) from HIV-1
   2436..2557    +  polyA_signal   SV40 poly(A) signal: SV40 polyadenylation signal
   2597..2732    +  rep_origin     SV40 ori: SV40 origin of replication
   2753..2771    -  promoter       T7 promoter: promoter for bacteriophage T7 RNA polymerase
   2779..2934    +  CDS            lacZα (fragment): LacZα fragment of β-galactosidase; lacZ fragment
   2939..3367    +  rep_origin     f1 ori (sequence partly withheld): f1 bacteriophage origin of replication; arrow indicates direction of (+) strand synthesis
   3420..3524    +  promoter       AmpR promoter: bla
   3525..4385    +  CDS            AmpR: β-lactamase; bla; confers resistance to ampicillin, carbenicillin, and related antibiotics
   4556..5144    +  rep_origin     ori: high-copy-number ColE1/pMB1/pBR322/pUC origin of replication
   5327..5419    +  CDS            lacI (fragment): lac repressor; lacI; The lac repressor binds to the lac operator to inhibit transcription in E. coli. This inhibition can be relieved by adding lactose or isopropyl-β-D-thiogalactopyranoside (IPTG).
   5432..5453    +  protein_bind   CAP binding site: CAP binding activates transcription in the presence of cAMP. E. coli catabolite activator protein
   5468..5498    +  promoter       lac promoter: promoter for the E. coli lac operon
   5506..5522    +  protein_bind   lac operator: The lac repressor binds to the lac operator to inhibit transcription in E. coli. This inhibition can be relieved by adding lactose or isopropyl-β-D-thiogalactopyranoside (IPTG). lac repressor encoded by lacI
   5567..5585    +  promoter       T3 promoter: promoter for bacteriophage T3 RNA polymerase
   5613..5839    +  promoter       RSV promoter: Rous sarcoma virus enhancer/promoter
   5840..6020    +  LTR            5' LTR (truncated): truncated 5' long terminal repeat (LTR) from HIV-1
   6067..6192    +  misc_feature   HIV-1 Ψ: packaging signal of human immunodeficiency virus type 1
   6176..6539    +  CDS            HIV-1 gag (fragment): gag protein from human immunodeficiency virus 1; gag
   6685..6918    +  misc_feature   RRE: The Rev response element (RRE) of HIV-1 allows for Rev-dependent mRNA export from the nucleus to the cytoplasm.
   7295..7395    +  CDS            Rev (fragment): human immunodeficiency virus 1 (HIV-1) Rev protein; rev; enhances nuclear export of unspliced and incompletely spliced viral mRNAs
   7445..7685    +  promoter       U6 promoter: RNA polymerase III promoter for human U6 snRNA
   7848..8227    +  enhancer       CMV enhancer: human cytomegalovirus immediate early enhancer
   8228..8431    +  promoter       CMV promoter: human cytomegalovirus (CMV) immediate early promoter
   8510..8534    +  protein_bind   attB1: mutant version of attB; recombination site for the Gateway® BP reaction BP Clonase™
   8552..368     +  CDS            MCL1 (across the origin) (sequence partly withheld): MCL1_HUMAN - Also known as BCL2L3. Experimental evidence at protein level: Swiss-Prot protein existence level 1. Involved in the regulation of apoptosis versus cell survival, and in the maintenance of viability but not of proliferation. Mediates its effects by interactions with a number of other regulators of apoptosis. Isoform 1 inhibits apoptosis. Isoform 2 promotes apoptosis. From Homo sapiens (Human).
>Addgene plasmid #202668 | pLVX-Neo-CMV-MCL1 | addgene full sequence | sequence record 402531 | Addgene NGS Result
[296 nt withheld, positions 1-296]
GGCATCAGGAATGTGCTGCTGGCTTTTGCAGGTGTTGCTGGAGTAGGAGCTGGTTTGGCATATCTAATAA
GATAGAAGAGCCCGGGCGATCGCGAACCCAGCTTTCTTGTACAAAGTGGTTGATCGCGTGCATGCGACGT
CATAGCTCTCTCCCAATTCTCGACCTCGAGACAAATGGCAGTATTCATCCACAATTTTAAAAGAAAAGGG
GGGATTGGGGGGTACAGTGCAGGGGAAAGAATAGTAGACATAATAGCAACAGACATACAAACTAAAGAAT
TACAAAAACAAATTACAAAAATTCAAAATTTTCGGGTTTATTACAGGGACAGCAGAGATCCACTTTGGCC
GCGGCTCGAGGGGGTTGGGGTTGCGCCTTTTCCAAGGCAGCCCTGGGTTTGCGCAGGGACGCGGCTGCTC
TGGGCGTGGTTCCGGGAAACGCAGCGGCGCCGACCCTGGGTCTCGCACATTCTTCACGTCCGTTCGCAGC
GTCACCCGGATCTTCGCCGCTACCCTTGTGGGCCCCCCGGCGACGCTTCCTGCTCCGCCCCTAAGTCGGG
AAGGTTCCTTGCGGTTCGCGGCGTGCCGGACGTGACAAACGGAAGCCGCACGTCTCACTAGTACCCTCGC
AGACGGACAGCGCCAGGGAGCAATGGCAGCGCGCCGACCGCGATGGGCTGTGGCCAATAGCGGCTGCTCA
GCAGGGCGCGCCGAGAGCAGCGGCCGGGAAGGGGCGGTGCGGGAGGCGGGGTGTGGGGCGGTAGTGTGGG
CCCTGTTCCTGCCCGCGCGGTGTTCCGCATTCTGCAAGCCTCCGGAGCGCACGTCGGCAGTCGGCTCCCT
CGTTGACCGAATCACCGACCTCTCTCCCCAGGGGGATCCACCGGAGCTTACCATGGGATCGGCCATTGAA
CAAGATGGATTGCACGCAGGTTCTCCGGCCGCTTGGGTGGAGAGGCTATTCGGCTATGACTGGGCACAAC
AGACAATCGGCTGCTCTGATGCCGCCGTGTTCCGGCTGTCAGCGCAGGGGCGCCCGGTTCTTTTTGTCAA
GACCGACCTGTCCGGTGCCCTGAATGAACTGCAGGACGAGGCAGCGCGGCTATCGTGGCTGGCCACGACG
GGCGTTCCTTGCGCAGCTGTGCTCGACGTTGTCACTGAAGCGGGAAGGGACTGGCTGCTATTGGGCGAAG
TGCCGGGGCAGGATCTCCTGTCATCTCACCTTGCTCCTGCCGAGAAAGTATCCATCATGGCTGATGCAAT
GCGGCGGCTGCATACGCTTGATCCGGCTACCTGCCCATTCGACCACCAAGCGAAACATCGCATCGAGCGA
GCACGTACTCGGATGGAAGCCGGTCTTGTCGATCAGGATGATCTGGACGAAGAGCATCAGGGGCTCGCGC
CAGCCGAACTGTTCGCCAGGCTCAAGGCGCGCATGCCCGACGGCGATGATCTCGTCGTGACCCATGGCGA
TGCCTGCTTGCCGAATATCATGGTGGAAAATGGCCGCTTTTCTGGATTCATCGACTGTGGCCGGCTGGGT
GTGGCGGACCGCTATCAGGACATAGCGTTGGCTACCCGTGATATTGCTGAAGAGCTTGGCGGCGAATGGG
CTGACCGCTTCCTCGTGCTTTACGGTATCGCCGCTCCCGATTCGCAGCGCATCGCCTTCTATCGCCTTCT
TGACGAGTTCTTCTGACGCCCGCCCCACGACCCGCAGCGCCCGACCGAAAGGAGCGCACGACCCCATGCA
TCGTTAAGAGCTCGGTACCTTTAAGACCAATGACTTACAAGGCAGCTGTAGATCTTAGCCACTTTTTAAA
AGAAAAGGGGGGACTGGAAGGGCTAATTCACTCCCAACGAAGACAAGATCTGCTTTTTGCTTGTACTGGG
TCTCTCTGGTTAGACCAGATCTGAGCCTGGGAGCTCTCTGGCTAACTAGGGAACCCACTGCTTAAGCCTC
AATAAAGCTTGCCTTGAGTGCTTCAAGTAGTGTGTGCCCGTCTGTTGTGTGACTCTGGTAACTAGAGATC
CCTCAGACCCTTTTAGTCAGTGTGGAAAATCTCTAGCAGTAGTAGTTCATGTCATCTTATTATTCAGTAT
TTATAACTTGCAAAGAAATGAATATCAGAGAGTGAGAGGAACTTGTTTATTGCAGCTTATAATGGTTACA
AATAAAGCAATAGCATCACAAATTTCACAAATAAAGCATTTTTTTCACTGCATTCTAGTTGTGGTTTGTC
CAAACTCATCAATGTATCTTATCATGTCTGGCTCTAGCTATCCCGCCCCTAACTCCGCCCATCCCGCCCC
TAACTCCGCCCAGTTCCGCCCATTCTCCGCCCCATGGCTGACTAATTTTTTTTATTTATGCAGAGGCCGA
GGCCGCCTCGGCCTCTGAGCTATTCCAGAAGTAGTGAGGAGGCTTTTTTGGAGGCCTAGGGACGTACCCA
ATTCGCCCTATAGTGAGTCGTATTACGCGCGCTCACTGGCCGTCGTTTTACAACGTCGTGACTGGGAAAA
CCCTGGCGTTACCCAACTTAATCGCCTTGCAGCACATCCCCCTTTCGCCAGCTGGCGTAATAGCGAAGAG
GCCCGCACCGATCGCCCTTCCCAACAGTTGCGCAGCCTGAATGGCGAATGGG
[124 nt withheld, positions 2939-3062]
C
[91 nt withheld, positions 3064-3154]
A
[49 nt withheld, positions 3156-3204]
CCTTTGACGTTGGAGTCCACGTTCTTT
[37 nt withheld, positions 3232-3268]
ACCCTATCTCGGTCTATTCTTTTGATTTATAAGGGATTTTGCCGATTTCGGCCTATTGGTTAAAAAATGA
GCTGATTTAACAAAAATTTAACGCGAATTTTAACAAAATATTAACGCTTACAATTTAGGTGGCACTTTTC
GGGGAAATGTGCGCGGAACCCCTATTTGTTTATTTTTCTAAATACATTCAAATATGTATCCGCTCATGAG
ACAATAACCCTGATAAATGCTTCAATAATATTGAAAAAGGAAGAGTATGAGTATTCAACATTTCCGTGTC
GCCCTTATTCCCTTTTTTGCGGCATTTTGCCTTCCTGTTTTTGCTCACCCAGAAACGCTGGTGAAAGTAA
AAGATGCTGAAGATCAGTTGGGTGCACGAGTGGGTTACATCGAACTGGATCTCAACAGCGGTAAGATCCT
TGAGAGTTTTCGCCCCGAAGAACGTTTTCCAATGATGAGCACTTTTAAAGTTCTGCTATGTGGCGCGGTA
TTATCCCGTATTGACGCCGGGCAAGAGCAACTCGGTCGCCGCATACACTATTCTCAGAATGACTTGGTTG
AGTACTCACCAGTCACAGAAAAGCATCTTACGGATGGCATGACAGTAAGAGAATTATGCAGTGCTGCCAT
AACCATGAGTGATAACACTGCGGCCAACTTACTTCTGACAACGATCGGAGGACCGAAGGAGCTAACCGCT
TTTTTGCACAACATGGGGGATCATGTAACTCGCCTTGATCGTTGGGAACCGGAGCTGAATGAAGCCATAC
CAAACGACGAGCGTGACACCACGATGCCTGTAGCAATGGCAACAACGTTGCGCAAACTATTAACTGGCGA
ACTACTTACTCTAGCTTCCCGGCAACAATTAATAGACTGGATGGAGGCGGATAAAGTTGCAGGACCACTT
CTGCGCTCGGCCCTTCCGGCTGGCTGGTTTATTGCTGATAAATCTGGAGCCGGTGAGCGTGGGTCTCGCG
GTATCATTGCAGCACTGGGGCCAGATGGTAAGCCCTCCCGTATCGTAGTTATCTACACGACGGGGAGTCA
GGCAACTATGGATGAACGAAATAGACAGATCGCTGAGATAGGTGCCTCACTGATTAAGCATTGGTAACTG
TCAGACCAAGTTTACTCATATATACTTTAGATTGATTTAAAACTTCATTTTTAATTTAAAAGGATCTAGG
TGAAGATCCTTTTTGATAATCTCATGACCAAAATCCCTTAACGTGAGTTTTCGTTCCACTGAGCGTCAGA
CCCCGTAGAAAAGATCAAAGGATCTTCTTGAGATCCTTTTTTTCTGCGCGTAATCTGCTGCTTGCAAACA
AAAAAACCACCGCTACCAGCGGTGGTTTGTTTGCCGGATCAAGAGCTACCAACTCTTTTTCCGAAGGTAA
CTGGCTTCAGCAGAGCGCAGATACCAAATACTGTTCTTCTAGTGTAGCCGTAGTTAGGCCACCACTTCAA
GAACTCTGTAGCACCGCCTACATACCTCGCTCTGCTAATCCTGTTACCAGTGGCTGCTGCCAGTGGCGAT
AAGTCGTGTCTTACCGGGTTGGACTCAAGACGATAGTTACCGGATAAGGCGCAGCGGTCGGGCTGAACGG
GGGGTTCGTGCACACAGCCCAGCTTGGAGCGAACGACCTACACCGAACTGAGATACCTACAGCGTGAGCT
ATGAGAAAGCGCCACGCTTCCCGAAGGGAGAAAGGCGGACAGGTATCCGGTAAGCGGCAGGGTCGGAACA
GGAGAGCGCACGAGGGAGCTTCCAGGGGGAAACGCCTGGTATCTTTATAGTCCTGTCGGGTTTCGCCACC
TCTGACTTGAGCGTCGATTTTTGTGATGCTCGTCAGGGGGGCGGAGCCTATGGAAAAACGCCAGCAACGC
GGCCTTTTTACGGTTCCTGGCCTTTTGCTGGCCTTTTGCTCACATGTTCTTTCCTGCGTTATCCCCTGAT
TCTGTGGATAACCGTATTACCGCCTTTGAGTGAGCTGATACCGCTCGCCGCAGCCGAACGACCGAGCGCA
GCGAGTCAGTGAGCGAGGAAGCGGAAGAGCGCCCAATACGCAAACCGCCTCTCCCCGCGCGTTGGCCGAT
TCATTAATGCAGCTGGCACGACAGGTTTCCCGACTGGAAAGCGGGCAGTGAGCGCAACGCAATTAATGTG
AGTTAGCTCACTCATTAGGCACCCCAGGCTTTACACTTTATGCTTCCGGCTCGTATGTTGTGTGGAATTG
TGAGCGGATAACAATTTCACACAGGAAACAGCTATGACCATGATTACGCCAAGCGCGCAATTAACCCTCA
CTAAAGGGAACAAAAGCTGGAGCTGCAAGCTTAATGTAGTCTTATGCAATACTCTTGTAGTCTTGCAACA
TGGTAACGATGAGTTAGCAACATGCCTTACAAGGAGAGAAAAAGCACCGTGCATGCCGATTGGTGGAAGT
AAGGTGGTACGATCGTGCCTTATTAGGAAGGCAACAGACGGGTCTGACATGGATTGGACGAACCACTGAA
TTGCCGCATTGCAGAGATATTGTATTTAAGTGCCTAGCTCGATACATAAACGGGTCTCTCTGGTTAGACC
AGATCTGAGCCTGGGAGCTCTCTGGCTAACTAGGGAACCCACTGCTTAAGCCTCAATAAAGCTTGCCTTG
AGTGCTTCAAGTAGTGTGTGCCCGTCTGTTGTGTGACTCTGGTAACTAGAGATCCCTCAGACCCTTTTAG
TCAGTGTGGAAAATCTCTAGCAGTGGCGCCCGAACAGGGACTTGAAAGCGAAAGGGAAACCAGAGGAGCT
CTCTCGACGCAGGACTCGGCTTGCTGAAGCGCGCACGGCAAGAGGCGAGGGGCGGCGACTGGTGAGTACG
CCAAAAATTTTGACTAGCGGAGGCTAGAAGGAGAGAGATGGGTGCGAGAGCGTCAGTATTAAGCGGGGGA
GAATTAGATCGCGATGGGAAAAAATTCGGTTAAGGCCAGGGGGAAAGAAAAAATATAAATTAAAACATAT
AGTATGGGCAAGCAGGGAGCTAGAACGATTCGCAGTTAATCCTGGCCTGTTAGAAACATCAGAAGGCTGT
AGACAAATACTGGGACAGCTACAACCATCCCTTCAGACAGGATCAGAAGAACTTAGATCATTATATAATA
CAGTAGCAACCCTCTATTGTGTGCATCAAAGGATAGAGATAAAAGACACCAAGGAAGCTTTAGACAAGAT
AGAGGAAGAGCAAAACAAAAGTAAGACCACCGCACAGCAAGCGGCCGCTGATCTTCAGACCTGGAGGAGG
AGATATGAGGGACAATTGGAGAAGTGAATTATATAAATATAAAGTAGTAAAAATTGAACCATTAGGAGTA
GCACCCACCAAGGCAAAGAGAAGAGTGGTGCAGAGAGAAAAAAGAGCAGTGGGAATAGGAGCTTTGTTCC
TTGGGTTCTTGGGAGCAGCAGGAAGCACTATGGGCGCAGCGTCAATGACGCTGACGGTACAGGCCAGACA
ATTATTGTCTGGTATAGTGCAGCAGCAGAACAATTTGCTGAGGGCTATTGAGGCGCAACAGCATCTGTTG
CAACTCACAGTCTGGGGCATCAAGCAGCTCCAGGCAAGAATCCTGGCTGTGGAAAGATACCTAAAGGATC
AACAGCTCCTGGGGATTTGGGGTTGCTCTGGAAAACTCATTTGCACCACTGCTGTGCCTTGGAATGCTAG
TTGGAGTAATAAATCTCTGGAACAGATTTGGAATCACACGACCTGGATGGAGTGGGACAGAGAAATTAAC
AATTACACAAGCTTAATACACTCCTTAATTGAAGAATCGCAAAACCAGCAAGAAAAGAATGAACAAGAAT
TATTGGAATTAGATAAATGGGCAAGTTTGTGGAATTGGTTTAACATAACAAATTGGCTGTGGTATATAAA
ATTATTCATAATGATAGTAGGAGGCTTGGTAGGTTTAAGAATAGTTTTTGCTGTACTTTCTATAGTGAAT
AGAGTTAGGCAGGGATATTCACCATTATCGTTTCAGACCCACCTCCCAACCCCGAGGGGACCCGACAGGC
CCGAAGGAATAGAAGAAGAAGGTGGAGAGAGAGACAGAGACAGATCCATTCGATTAGTGAACGGATCTCG
ACGGTATCGATCACGAGACTAGCCTCGAGCGGCCGCCCCCTTCACCGAGGGCCTATTTCCCATGATTCCT
TCATATTTGCATATACGATACAAGGCTGTTAGAGAGATAATTGGAATTAATTTGACTGTAAACACAAAGA
TATTAGTACAAAATACGTGACGTAGAAAGTAATAATTTCTTGGGTAGTTTGCAGTTTTAAAATTATGTTT
TAAAATGGACTATCATATGCTTACCGTAACTTGAAAGTATTTCGATTTCTTGGCTTTATATATCTTGTGG
AAAGGACGAAACACCGGTATCTATACATTGAATCAATATTGGCAATTAGCCATATTAGTCATTGGTTATA
TAGCATAAATCAATATTGGCTATTGGCCATTGCATACGTTGTATCTATATCATAATATGTACATTTATAT
TGGCTCATGTCCAATATGACCGCCATGTTGACATTGATTATTGACTAGTTATTAATAGTAATCAATTACG
GGGTCATTAGTTCATAGCCCATATATGGAGTTCCGCGTTACATAACTTACGGTAAATGGCCCGCCTGGCT
GACCGCCCAACGACCCCCGCCCATTGACGTCAATAATGACGTATGTTCCCATAGTAACGCCAATAGGGAC
TTTCCATTGACGTCAATGGGTGGAGTATTTACGGTAAACTGCCCACTTGGCAGTACATCAAGTGTATCAT
ATGCCAAGTCCGCCCCCTATTGACGTCAATGACGGTAAATGGCCCGCCTGGCATTATGCCCAGTACATGA
CCTTACGGGACTTTCCTACTTGGCAGTACATCTACGTATTAGTCATCGCTATTACCATGGTGATGCGGTT
TTGGCAGTACATCAATGGGCGTGGATAGCGGTTTGACTCACGGGGATTTCCAAGTCTCCACCCCATTGAC
GTCAATGGGAGTTTGTTTTGGCACCAAAATCAACGGGACTTTCCAAAATGTCGTAACAACTCCGCCCCAT
TGACGCAAATGGGCGGTAGGCGTGTACGGTGGGAGGTCTATATAAGCAGAGCTCGTTTAGTGAACCGTCA
GATCGCCTGGAGACGCCATCCACGCTGTTTTGACCTCCATAGAAGATTCTAGATTCGAAGAACAAGTTTG
TACAAAAAAGCAGGCTTGAAGGAATTCGGTACCATGTTTGGCCTCAAAAGAAACGCGGTAATCGGACTCA
ACCTCTACTGTGGGGGGGCCGGCTTGGGGGCCGGCAGCGGCGGCGCCACCCGCCCGGGAGGGCGACTTTT
GGCTACGGAGAAGGAGGCCTCGGCCCGGCGAGAGATAGGGGGAGGGGAGGCCGGCGCGGTGATTGGCGGA
AGCGCCGGCGCAAGCCCCCCGTCCACCCTCACGCCAGACTCCCGGAGGGTCGCGCGGCCGCCGCCCATTG
GCGCCGAGGTCCCCGACGTCACCGCGACCCCCGCGAGGCTGCTTTTCTTCGCGCCCACCCGCCGCGCGGC
GCCGCTTGAGGAGATGGAAGCCCCGGCCGCTGACGCCATCATGTCGCCCGAAGAGGAGCTGGACGGGTAC
GAGCCGGAGCCTCTCGGGAAGCGGCCGGCTGTCCTGCCGCTGCTGGAGTTGGTCGGGGAATCTGGTAATA
ACACCAGTACGGACGGGTCACTACCCTCGACGCCGCCG
[187 nt withheld, positions 9047-9233]
